>Addgene plasmid #139461 | LentiGuide-Puro-GFPg1 (BB09) | addgene full sequence | sequence record 308476 | Addgene NGS Result
CCCGGGTGCAAAGATGGATAAAGTTTTAAACAGAGAGGAATCTTTGCAGCTAATGGACCTTCTAGGTCTT
GAAAGGAGTGGGAATTGGCTCCGGTGCCCGTCAGTGGGCAGAGCGCACATCGCCCACAGTCCCCGAGAAG
TTGGGGGGAGGGGTCGGCAATTGATCCGGTGCCTAGAGAAGGTGGCGCGGGGTAAACTGGGAAAGTGATG
TCGTGTACTGGCTCCGCCTTTTTCCCGAGGGTGGGGGAGAACCGTATATAAGTGCAGTAGTCGCCGTGAA
CGTTCTTTTTCGCAACGGGTTTGCCGCCAGAACACAGGTAAGTGCCGTGTGTGGTTCCCGCGGGCCTGGC
CTCTTTACGGGTTATGGCCCTTGCGTGCCTTGAATTACTTCCACCTGGCTGCAGTACGTGATTCTTGATC
CCGAGCTTCGGGTTGGAAGTGGGTGGGAGAGTTCGAGGCCTTGCGCTTAAGGAGCCCCTTCGCCTCGTGC
TTGAGTTGAGGCCTGGCCTGGGCGCTGGGGCCGCCGCGTGCGAATCTGGTGGCACCTTCGCGCCTGTCTC
GCTGCTTTCGATAAGTCTCTAGCCATTTAAAATTTTTGATGACCTGCTGCGACGCTTTTTTTCTGGCAAG
ATAGTCTTGTAAATGCGGGCCAAGATCTGCACACTGGTATTTCGGTTTTTGGGGCCGCGGGCGGCGACGG
GGCCCGTGCGTCCCAGCGCACATGTTCGGCGAGGCGGGGCCTGCGAGCGCGGCCACCGAGAATCGGACGG
GGGTAGTCTCAAGCTGGCCGGCCTGCTCTGGTGCCTGGCCTCGCGCCGCCGTGTATCGCCCCGCCCTGGG
CGGCAAGGCTGGCCCGGTCGGCACCAGTTGCGTGAGCGGAAAGATGGCCGCTTCCCGGCCCTGCTGCAGG
GAGCTCAAAATGGAGGACGCGGCGCTCGGGAGAGCGGGCGGGTGAGTCACCCACACAAAGGAAAAGGGCC
TTTCCGTCCTCAGCCGTCGCTTCATGTGACTCCACGGAGTACCGGGCGCCGTCCAGGCACCTCGATTAGT
TCTCGAGCTTTTGGAGTACGTCGTCTTTAGGTTGGGGGGAGGGGTTTTATGCGATGGAGTTTCCCCACAC
TGAGTGGGTGGAGACTGAAGTTAGGCCAGCTTGGCACTTGATGTAATTCTCCTTGGAATTTGCCCTTTTT
GAGTTTGGATCTTGGTTCATTCTCAAGCCTCAGACAGTGGTTCAAAGTTTTTTTCTTCCATTTCAGGTGT
CGTGACGTACGGCCACCATGACCGAGTACAAGCCCACGGTGCGCCTCGCCACCCGCGACGACGTCCCCAG
GGCCGTACGCACCCTCGCCGCCGCGTTCGCCGACTACCCCGCCACGCGCCACACCGTCGATCCGGACCGC
CACATCGAGCGGGTCACCGAGCTGCAAGAACTCTTCCTCACGCGCGTCGGGCTCGACATCGGCAAGGTGT
GGGTCGCGGACGACGGCGCCGCCGTGGCGGTCTGGACCACGCCGGAGAGCGTCGAAGCGGGGGCGGTGTT
CGCCGAGATCGGCCCGCGCATGGCCGAGTTGAGCGGTTCCCGGCTGGCCGCGCAGCAACAGATGGAAGGC
CTCCTGGCGCCGCACCGGCCCAAGGAGCCCGCGTGGTTCCTGGCCACCGTCGGAGTCTCGCCCGACCACC
AGGGCAAGGGTCTGGGCAGCGCCGTCGTGCTCCCCGGAGTGGAGGCGGCCGAGCGCGCCGGGGTGCCCGC
CTTCCTGGAGACCTCCGCGCCCCGCAACCTCCCCTTCTACGAGCGGCTCGGCTTCACCGTCACCGCCGAC
GTCGAGGTGCCCGAAGGACCGCGCACCTGGTGCATGACCCGCAAGCCCGGTGCCTGAACGCGTTAAGTCG
ACAATCAACCTCTGGATTACAAAATTTGTGAAAGATTGACTGGTATTCTTAACTATGTTGCTCCTTTTAC
GCTATGTGGATACGCTGCTTTAATGCCTTTGTATCATGCTATTGCTTCCCGTATGGCTTTCATTTTCTCC
TCCTTGTATAAATCCTGGTTGCTGTCTCTTTATGAGGAGTTGTGGCCCGTTGTCAGGCAACGTGGCGTGG
TGTGCACTGTGTTTGCTGACGCAACCCCCACTGGTTGGGGCATTGCCACCACCTGTCAGCTCCTTTCCGG
GACTTTCGCTTTCCCCCTCCCTATTGCCACGGCGGAACTCATCGCCGCCTGCCTTGCCCGCTGCTGGACA
GGGGCTCGGCTGTTGGGCACTGACAATTCCGTGGTGTTGTCGGGGAAATCATCGTCCTTTCCTTGGCTGC
TCGCCTGTGTTGCCACCTGGATTCTGCGCGGGACGTCCTTCTGCTACGTCCCTTCGGCCCTCAATCCAGC
GGACCTTCCTTCCCGCGGCCTGCTGCCGGCTCTGCGGCCTCTTCCGCGTCTTCGCCTTCGCCCTCAGACG
AGTCGGATCTCCCTTTGGGCCGCCTCCCCGCGTCGACTTTAAGACCAATGACTTACAAGGCAGCTGTAGA
TCTTAGCCACTTTTTAAAAGAAAAGGGGGGACTGGAAGGGCTAATTCACTCCCAACGAAGACAAGATCTG
CTTTTTGCTTGTACTGGGTCTCTCTGGTTAGACCAGATCTGAGCCTGGGAGCTCTCTGGCTAACTAGGGA
ACCCACTGCTTAAGCCTCAATAAAGCTTGCCTTGAGTGCTTCAAGTAGTGTGTGCCCGTCTGTTGTGTGA
CTCTGGTAACTAGAGATCCCTCAGACCCTTTTAGTCAGTGTGGAAAATCTCTAGCAGTACGTATAGTAGT
TCATGTCATCTTATTATTCAGTATTTATAACTTGCAAAGAAATGAATATCAGAGAGTGAGAGGAACTTGT
TTATTGCAGCTTATAATGGTTACAAATAAAGCAATAGCATCACAAATTTCACAAATAAAGCATTTTTTTC
ACTGCATTCTAGTTGTGGTTTGTCCAAACTCATCAATGTATCTTATCATGTCTGGCTCTAGCTATCCCGC
CCCTAACTCCGCCCATCCCGCCCCTAACTCCGCCCAGTTCCGCCCATTCTCCGCCCCATGGCTGACTAAT
TTTTTTTATTTATGCAGAGGCCGAGGCCGCCTCGGCCTCTGAGCTATTCCAGAAGTAGTGAGGAGGCTTT
TTTGGAGGCCTAGGGACGTACCCAATTCGCCCTATAGTGAGTCGTATTACGCGCGCTCACTGGCCGTCGT
TTTACAACGTCGTGACTGGGAAAACCCTGGCGTTACCCAACTTAATCGCCTTGCAGCACATCCCCCTTTC
GCCAGCTGGCGTAATAGCGAAGAGGCCCGCACCGATCGCCCTTCCCAACAGTTGCGCAGCCTGAATGGCG
AATGGG
[124 nt withheld, positions 3367-3490]
C
[91 nt withheld, positions 3492-3582]
A
[49 nt withheld, positions 3584-3632]
CCTTTGACGTTGGAGTCCACGTTCTTT
[37 nt withheld, positions 3660-3696]
ACCCTATCTCGGTCTATTCTTTTGATTTATAAGGGATTTTGCCGATTTCGGCCTATTGGTTAAAAAATGA
GCTGATTTAACAAAAATTTAACGCGAATTTTAACAAAATATTAACGCTTACAATTTAGGTGGCACTTTTC
GGGGAAATGTGCGCGGAACCCCTATTTGTTTATTTTTCTAAATACATTCAAATATGTATCCGCTCATGAG
ACAATAACCCTGATAAATGCTTCAATAATATTGAAAAAGGAAGAGTATGAGTATTCAACATTTCCGTGTC
GCCCTTATTCCCTTTTTTGCGGCATTTTGCCTTCCTGTTTTTGCTCACCCAGAAACGCTGGTGAAAGTAA
AAGATGCTGAAGATCAGTTGGGTGCACGAGTGGGTTACATCGAACTGGATCTCAACAGCGGTAAGATCCT
TGAGAGTTTTCGCCCCGAAGAACGTTTTCCAATGATGAGCACTTTTAAAGTTCTGCTATGTGGCGCGGTA
TTATCCCGTATTGACGCCGGGCAAGAGCAACTCGGTCGCCGCATACACTATTCTCAGAATGACTTGGTTG
AGTACTCACCAGTCACAGAAAAGCATCTTACGGATGGCATGACAGTAAGAGAATTATGCAGTGCTGCCAT
AACCATGAGTGATAACACTGCGGCCAACTTACTTCTGACAACGATCGGAGGACCGAAGGAGCTAACCGCT
TTTTTGCACAACATGGGGGATCATGTAACTCGCCTTGATCGTTGGGAACCGGAGCTGAATGAAGCCATAC
CAAACGACGAGCGTGACACCACGATGCCTGTAGCAATGGCAACAACGTTGCGCAAACTATTAACTGGCGA
ACTACTTACTCTAGCTTCCCGGCAACAATTAATAGACTGGATGGAGGCGGATAAAGTTGCAGGACCACTT
CTGCGCTCGGCCCTTCCGGCTGGCTGGTTTATTGCTGATAAATCTGGAGCCGGTGAGCGTGGGTCTCGCG
GTATCATTGCAGCACTGGGGCCAGATGGTAAGCCCTCCCGTATCGTAGTTATCTACACGACGGGGAGTCA
GGCAACTATGGATGAACGAAATAGACAGATCGCTGAGATAGGTGCCTCACTGATTAAGCATTGGTAACTG
TCAGACCAAGTTTACTCATATATACTTTAGATTGATTTAAAACTTCATTTTTAATTTAAAAGGATCTAGG
TGAAGATCCTTTTTGATAATCTCATGACCAAAATCCCTTAACGTGAGTTTTCGTTCCACTGAGCGTCAGA
CCCCGTAGAAAAGATCAAAGGATCTTCTTGAGATCCTTTTTTTCTGCGCGTAATCTGCTGCTTGCAAACA
AAAAAACCACCGCTACCAGCGGTGGTTTGTTTGCCGGATCAAGAGCTACCAACTCTTTTTCCGAAGGTAA
CTGGCTTCAGCAGAGCGCAGATACCAAATACTGTTCTTCTAGTGTAGCCGTAGTTAGGCCACCACTTCAA
GAACTCTGTAGCACCGCCTACATACCTCGCTCTGCTAATCCTGTTACCAGTGGCTGCTGCCAGTGGCGAT
AAGTCGTGTCTTACCGGGTTGGACTCAAGACGATAGTTACCGGATAAGGCGCAGCGGTCGGGCTGAACGG
GGGGTTCGTGCACACAGCCCAGCTTGGAGCGAACGACCTACACCGAACTGAGATACCTACAGCGTGAGCT
ATGAGAAAGCGCCACGCTTCCCGAAGGGAGAAAGGCGGACAGGTATCCGGTAAGCGGCAGGGTCGGAACA
GGAGAGCGCACGAGGGAGCTTCCAGGGGGAAACGCCTGGTATCTTTATAGTCCTGTCGGGTTTCGCCACC
TCTGACTTGAGCGTCGATTTTTGTGATGCTCGTCAGGGGGGCGGAGCCTATGGAAAAACGCCAGCAACGC
GGCCTTTTTACGGTTCCTGGCCTTTTGCTGGCCTTTTGCTCACATGTTCTTTCCTGCGTTATCCCCTGAT
TCTGTGGATAACCGTATTACCGCCTTTGAGTGAGCTGATACCGCTCGCCGCAGCCGAACGACCGAGCGCA
GCGAGTCAGTGAGCGAGGAAGCGGAAGAGCGCCCAATACGCAAACCGCCTCTCCCCGCGCGTTGGCCGAT
TCATTAATGCAGCTGGCACGACAGGTTTCCCGACTGGAAAGCGGGCAGTGAGCGCAACGCAATTAATGTG
AGTTAGCTCACTCATTAGGCACCCCAGGCTTTACACTTTATGCTTCCGGCTCGTATGTTGTGTGGAATTG
TGAGCGGATAACAATTTCACACAGGAAACAGCTATGACCATGATTACGCCAAGCGCGCAATTAACCCTCA
CTAAAGGGAACAAAAGCTGGAGCTGCAAGCTTAATGTAGTCTTATGCAATACTCTTGTAGTCTTGCAACA
TGGTAACGATGAGTTAGCAACATGCCTTACAAGGAGAGAAAAAGCACCGTGCATGCCGATTGGTGGAAGT
AAGGTGGTACGATCGTGCCTTATTAGGAAGGCAACAGACGGGTCTGACATGGATTGGACGAACCACTGAA
TTGCCGCATTGCAGAGATATTGTATTTAAGTGCCTAGCTCGATACATAAACGGGTCTCTCTGGTTAGACC
AGATCTGAGCCTGGGAGCTCTCTGGCTAACTAGGGAACCCACTGCTTAAGCCTCAATAAAGCTTGCCTTG
AGTGCTTCAAGTAGTGTGTGCCCGTCTGTTGTGTGACTCTGGTAACTAGAGATCCCTCAGACCCTTTTAG
TCAGTGTGGAAAATCTCTAGCAGTGGCGCCCGAACAGGGACTTGAAAGCGAAAGGGAAACCAGAGGAGCT
CTCTCGACGCAGGACTCGGCTTGCTGAAGCGCGCACGGCAAGAGGCGAGGGGCGGCGACTGGTGAGTACG
CCAAAAATTTTGACTAGCGGAGGCTAGAAGGAGAGAGATGGGTGCGAGAGCGTCAGTATTAAGCGGGGGA
GAATTAGATCGCGATGGGAAAAAATTCGGTTAAGGCCAGGGGGAAAGAAAAAATATAAATTAAAACATAT
AGTATGGGCAAGCAGGGAGCTAGAACGATTCGCAGTTAATCCTGGCCTGTTAGAAACATCAGAAGGCTGT
AGACAAATACTGGGACAGCTACAACCATCCCTTCAGACAGGATCAGAAGAACTTAGATCATTATATAATA
CAGTAGCAACCCTCTATTGTGTGCATCAAAGGATAGAGATAAAAGACACCAAGGAAGCTTTAGACAAGAT
AGAGGAAGAGCAAAACAAAAGTAAGACCACCGCACAGCAAGCGGCCGCTGATCTTCAGACCTGGAGGAGG
AGATATGAGGGACAATTGGAGAAGTGAATTATATAAATATAAAGTAGTAAAAATTGAACCATTAGGAGTA
GCACCCACCAAGGCAAAGAGAAGAGTGGTGCAGAGAGAAAAAAGAGCAGTGGGAATAGGAGCTTTGTTCC
TTGGGTTCTTGGGAGCAGCAGGAAGCACTATGGGCGCAGCGTCAATGACGCTGACGGTACAGGCCAGACA
ATTATTGTCTGGTATAGTGCAGCAGCAGAACAATTTGCTGAGGGCTATTGAGGCGCAACAGCATCTGTTG
CAACTCACAGTCTGGGGCATCAAGCAGCTCCAGGCAAGAATCCTGGCTGTGGAAAGATACCTAAAGGATC
AACAGCTCCTGGGGATTTGGGGTTGCTCTGGAAAACTCATTTGCACCACTGCTGTGCCTTGGAATGCTAG
TTGGAGTAATAAATCTCTGGAACAGATTTGGAATCACACGACCTGGATGGAGTGGGACAGAGAAATTAAC
AATTACACAAGCTTAATACACTCCTTAATTGAAGAATCGCAAAACCAGCAAGAAAAGAATGAACAAGAAT
TATTGGAATTAGATAAATGGGCAAGTTTGTGGAATTGGTTTAACATAACAAATTGGCTGTGGTATATAAA
ATTATTCATAATGATAGTAGGAGGCTTGGTAGGTTTAAGAATAGTTTTTGCTGTACTTTCTATAGTGAAT
AGAGTTAGGCAGGGATATTCACCATTATCGTTTCAGACCCACCTCCCAACCCCGAGGGGACCCAGAGAGG
GCCTATTTCCCATGATTCCTTCATATTTGCATATACGATACAAGGCTGTTAGAGAGATAATTAGAATTAA
TTTGACTGTAAACACAAAGATATTAGTACAAAATACGTGACGTAGAAAGTAATAATTTCTTGGGTAGTTT
GCAGTTTTAAAATTATGTTTTAAAATGGACTATCATATGCTTACCGTAACTTGAAAGTATTTCGATTTCT
TGGCTTTATATATCTTGTGGAAAGGACGAAACACCGGAGCTGGACGGCGACGTAAAGTTTTAGAGCTAGA
AATAGCAAGTTAAAATAAGGCTAGTCCGTTATCAACTTGAAAAAGTGGCACCGAGTCGGTGCTTTTTTAA
GCTTGGCGTAACTAGATCTTGAGACAAATGGCAGTATTCATCCACAATTTTAAAAGAAAAGGGGGGATTG
GGGGGTACAGTGCAGGGGAAAGAATAGTAGACATAATAGCAACAGACATACAAACTAAAGAATTACAAAA
ACAAATTACAAAAATTCAAAATTTTCGGGTTTATTACAGGGACAGCAGAGATCCACTTTGGCGCCGGCTC
GAGGGGG
Features (pLannotate 1.2.2; 30 found; start..end, strand, type, name):
     14..80      +  CDS            small t antigen (fragment): SV40 (simian virus 40) small t antigen
    106..317     +  promoter       EF-1α core promoter: core promoter for human elongation factor EF-1α
    318..1256    +  intron         EF-1α intron A: intron upstream of the start codon of human EF-1α
   1278..1877    +  CDS            PuroR (fragment): puromycin N-acetyltransferase; pac from Streptomyces; confers resistance to puromycin
   1893..2481    +  misc_feature   WPRE: woodchuck hepatitis virus posttranscriptional regulatory element
   2532..2551    +  misc_feature   cPPT/CTS (fragment): central polypurine tract and central termination sequence of HIV-1
   2553..2786    +  LTR            3' LTR (ΔU3): self-inactivating 3' long terminal repeat (LTR) from HIV-1
   2864..2985    +  polyA_signal   SV40 poly(A) signal: SV40 polyadenylation signal
   3025..3160    +  rep_origin     SV40 ori: SV40 origin of replication
   3181..3199    -  promoter       T7 promoter: promoter for bacteriophage T7 RNA polymerase
   3207..3362    +  CDS            lacZα (fragment): LacZα fragment of β-galactosidase; lacZ fragment
   3367..3795    +  rep_origin     f1 ori (sequence partly withheld): f1 bacteriophage origin of replication; arrow indicates direction of (+) strand synthesis
   3848..3952    +  promoter       AmpR promoter: bla
   3953..4813    +  CDS            AmpR: β-lactamase; bla; confers resistance to ampicillin, carbenicillin, and related antibiotics
   4984..5572    +  rep_origin     ori: high-copy-number ColE1/pMB1/pBR322/pUC origin of replication
   5755..5847    +  CDS            lacI (fragment): lac repressor; lacI; The lac repressor binds to the lac operator to inhibit transcription in E. coli. This inhibition can be relieved by adding lactose or isopropyl-β-D-thiogalactopyranoside (IPTG).
   5860..5881    +  protein_bind   CAP binding site: CAP binding activates transcription in the presence of cAMP. E. coli catabolite activator protein
   5896..5926    +  promoter       lac promoter: promoter for the E. coli lac operon
   5934..5950    +  protein_bind   lac operator: The lac repressor binds to the lac operator to inhibit transcription in E. coli. This inhibition can be relieved by adding lactose or isopropyl-β-D-thiogalactopyranoside (IPTG). lac repressor encoded by lacI
   5995..6013    +  promoter       T3 promoter: promoter for bacteriophage T3 RNA polymerase
   6041..6267    +  promoter       RSV promoter: Rous sarcoma virus enhancer/promoter
   6268..6448    +  LTR            5' LTR (truncated): truncated 5' long terminal repeat (LTR) from HIV-1
   6495..6620    +  misc_feature   HIV-1 Ψ: packaging signal of human immunodeficiency virus type 1
   6604..6967    +  CDS            HIV-1 gag (fragment): gag protein from human immunodeficiency virus 1; gag
   7113..7346    +  misc_feature   RRE: The Rev response element (RRE) of HIV-1 allows for Rev-dependent mRNA export from the nucleus to the cytoplasm.
   7723..7749    +  CDS            Rev (fragment): human immunodeficiency virus 1 (HIV-1) Rev protein; rev; enhances nuclear export of unspliced and incompletely spliced viral mRNAs
   7753..7993    +  promoter       U6 promoter: RNA polymerase III promoter for human U6 snRNA
   8003..8022    +  CDS            VN155(I152L) (fragment): improved N-terminal fragment of mVenus for use in bimolecular fluorescence complementation (BiFC) (Kodama and Hu, 2010)
   8023..8098    +  misc_RNA       gRNA scaffold: guide RNA scaffold for the Streptococcus pyogenes CRISPR/Cas9 system
   8154..8271    +  misc_feature   cPPT/CTS: central polypurine tract and central termination sequence of HIV-1
