[The description below was written by a language model from this plasmid's Addgene catalogue record and pLannotate feature annotations shown in this document.]
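Description:
LentiGuide-Puro-GFPg1 (BB09) is a lentiviral transfer plasmid built on the LentiGuide-Puro backbone that delivers a single guide RNA directed against GFP together with a puromycin selection marker. It is maintained in E. coli through a high-copy ColE1/pUC-type origin and an ampicillin resistance (β-lactamase) gene. The backbone also carries an f1 origin, an SV40 origin and poly(A) signal, and leftover lac, T3 and T7 cloning-vector elements.

The viral portion has a third-generation, self-inactivating layout. An RSV promoter fused to a truncated HIV-1 5' LTR drives genomic RNA production in packaging cells. It is followed by the Ψ packaging signal with a partial gag sequence, the Rev response element for Rev-dependent nuclear export, a cPPT/CTS element, and a ΔU3 3' LTR that disables LTR promoter activity after integration.

Two expression units sit between the LTRs. A human U6 RNA polymerase III promoter transcribes the 20-nt GFP-targeting spacer, which was cloned via BsmBI sites and is fused to the Streptococcus pyogenes Cas9 gRNA scaffold. The short feature annotated as an mVenus (VN155) fragment directly upstream of the scaffold is simply this spacer matching a GFP-family coding sequence, not an expressed protein. Downstream, the EF-1α core promoter with its intron A drives puromycin N-acetyltransferase, and a WPRE enhances transcript expression.

The plasmid encodes no Cas9, so the nuclease must be supplied separately, for example from a Cas9-expressing cell line. Transduced cells can be selected with puromycin. The record states only that the guide targets GFP. Such guides are commonly used to knock out a GFP reporter or as a control guide in CRISPR knockout experiments.
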