Addgene plasmid #139461: LentiGuide-Puro-GFPg1 (BB09)
Purpose: Lentiviral vector with gRNA targeting GFP; includes puromycin selectable marker
Depositing lab: Caroline Goujon. Depositing organization: CNRS, Delegation Occitanie Est. Publication: The interferon-inducible isoform of NCOA7 inhibits endosome-mediated viral entry. Doyle T, Moncorge O, Bonaventure B, Pollpeter D, Lussignol M, Tauziet M, Apolonia L, Catanese MT, Goujon C, Malim MH. Nat Microbiol. 2018 Dec;3(12):1369-1376. doi: 10.1038/s41564-018-0273-9. Epub 2018 Nov 26. PubMed 30478388.
Backbone
  Vector backbone: LentiGuide-Puro
  Backbone manufacturer: Feng Zhang (Addgene plasmid # 52963)
  Vector type: Mammalian Expression, Lentiviral
  Selectable markers: Puromycin
Growth in bacteria
  Bacterial resistance: Ampicillin, 100 μg/mL
  Growth temperature: 37°C
  Growth strain: NEB Stable
  Copy number: High Copy
Gene/Insert
  Gene/Insert name: GFP-targeting sgRNA inserted; resistance gene: puroR
  gRNA/shRNA sequence: g1-GFP 5_-gagctggacggcgacgtaaa
  Species: Synthetic
  Promoter: EF-1a / U6
  Cloning method: Restriction Enzyme; 5′ cloning site BsmBI (unknown if destroyed); 3′ cloning site BsmBI (unknown if destroyed)
Resource information
  A portion of this plasmid was derived from a plasmid made by: Feng Zhang (Addgene plasmid # 52963)
Terms and licenses: Academic/Nonprofit Terms; Industry Terms: Not Available to Industry
How to cite: LentiGuide-Puro-GFPg1 (BB09) was a gift from Caroline Goujon (Addgene plasmid # 139461 ; http://n2t.net/addgene:139461 ; RRID:Addgene_139461)
